Addgene plasmid #24027: pMOTag4H-crelox-HYG
Purpose: (Empty Backbone)
Depositing lab: George Cross. Depositing organization: Rockefeller University.
Backbone
  Vector backbone: pMOTag
  Backbone size (bp): 5467
  Vector type: Cre/Lox
  Selectable markers: Hygromycin
Growth in bacteria
  Bacterial resistance: Ampicillin, 100 μg/mL
  Growth temperature: 37°C
  Growth strain: DH5alpha
  Copy number: Unknown
Gene/Insert
  Gene/Insert name: None
  Tag / fusion protein: 3XHA (N terminal on backbone)
  Cloning method: Restriction Enzyme; 5′ cloning site BamHI (not destroyed); 3′ cloning site HindIII (not destroyed)
  Sequencing primers: 5′ T7; 3′ T3
Terms and licenses: Academic/Nonprofit Terms; Industry Terms: Not Available to Industry
Depositor comments: pMOTag4H-crelox-HYG made by Jenny Li taking the HindIII-BamHI crelox-HYG fragment from pyrFEKO-HYG and inserting into HindIII-BamHI digested pMOTag4H. Based on pMOTag series made in pBluescript II KS+
How to cite: pMOTag4H-crelox-HYG was a gift from George Cross (Addgene plasmid # 24027 ; http://n2t.net/addgene:24027 ; RRID:Addgene_24027)
