[The description below was written by a language model from this plasmid's Addgene catalogue record and pLannotate feature annotations shown in this document.]
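Description:
pMOTag4H-crelox-HYG is an empty-backbone Cre/lox vector of 5,467 bp from the pMOTag series, which was built in pBluescript II KS+. It is propagated in E. coli through a high-copy ColE1/pUC-type origin and selected with ampicillin (AmpR under its own bla promoter). It keeps the usual pBluescript elements: an f1 origin for single-stranded DNA production, lacZα and lac promoter/operator remnants, and T7 and T3 promoters flanking what is left of the multiple cloning site, which also serve as sequencing primer sites.

The functional payload is a recyclable selection cassette that the depositor transferred as a HindIII–BamHI fragment from pyrFEKO-HYG into HindIII/BamHI-cut pMOTag4H, leaving both sites intact. In the annotated sequence, two loxP sites in the same orientation bracket a hygromycin phosphotransferase gene (hph) and a herpes simplex virus thymidine kinase gene. Hygromycin provides positive selection for cells that have acquired the cassette. After Cre expression excises the floxed segment, loss of TK can be selected for with nucleoside analogues such as ganciclovir, which frees the marker for reuse.

The catalogue lists a 3×HA tag carried on the backbone, but the automated annotation does not call an HA feature. It also does not identify the promoter or processing sequences that drive hph and TK, so these are not defined by the record. The intended host organism and application are likewise not stated. The design is consistent with a template or donor for epitope tagging with a removable hygromycin marker.
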