Features (pLannotate 1.2.2; 17 found; start..end, strand, type, name):
     30..458     -  rep_origin     f1 ori (sequence partly withheld): f1 bacteriophage origin of replication; arrow indicates direction of (+) strand synthesis
    463..618     -  CDS            lacZα (fragment): LacZα fragment of β-galactosidase; lacZ fragment
    626..644     +  promoter       T7 promoter: promoter for bacteriophage T7 RNA polymerase
    653..694     +  misc_feature   MCS (fragment): pBluescript multiple cloning site
    695..728     -  protein_bind   loxP: Cre-mediated recombination occurs in the 8-bp core sequence (GCATACAT). Cre recombinase
    735..1865    -  CDS            HSV TK: herpes simplex virus thymidine kinase confers sensitivity to nucleoside analogs such as acyclovir or ganciclovir
   1908..2930    -  CDS            hph: KHYB_ECOLX - Experimental evidence at protein level: Swiss-Prot protein existence level 1. The aminoglycoside phosphotransferases achieve inactivation of their antibiotic substrates by phosphorylation. Only phosphorylates hygromycin and closely related compounds such as demethyl analogs and destomycin. From Escherichia coli.
   3114..3147    -  protein_bind   loxP: Cre-mediated recombination occurs in the 8-bp core sequence (GCATACAT). Cre recombinase
   3246..3266    +  misc_feature   MCS (fragment): pBluescript multiple cloning site
   3279..3297    -  promoter       T3 promoter: promoter for bacteriophage T3 RNA polymerase
   3342..3358    -  protein_bind   lac operator: The lac repressor binds to the lac operator to inhibit transcription in E. coli. This inhibition can be relieved by adding lactose or isopropyl-β-D-thiogalactopyranoside (IPTG). lac repressor encoded by lacI
   3366..3396    -  promoter       lac promoter: promoter for the E. coli lac operon
   3411..3432    -  protein_bind   CAP binding site: CAP binding activates transcription in the presence of cAMP. E. coli catabolite activator protein
   3445..3537    -  CDS            lacI (fragment): lac repressor; lacI; The lac repressor binds to the lac operator to inhibit transcription in E. coli. This inhibition can be relieved by adding lactose or isopropyl-β-D-thiogalactopyranoside (IPTG).
   3720..4308    -  rep_origin     ori: high-copy-number ColE1/pMB1/pBR322/pUC origin of replication
   4479..5339    -  CDS            AmpR: β-lactamase; bla; confers resistance to ampicillin, carbenicillin, and related antibiotics
   5340..5444    -  promoter       AmpR promoter: bla
>Addgene plasmid #24027 | pMOTag4H-crelox-HYG | depositor full sequence | sequence record 11298 | Author sequence
CTAAATTGTAAGCGTTAATATTTTGTTAAAATTCGCGTTAAATTTTTGTTAAATCAGCTCATTTTTTAAC
CAATAGGCCGAAATCGGCAAAATCCCTTATAAATCAAAAGAATAGACCGAGATAGGGT
[37 nt withheld, positions 129-165]
AAAGAACGTGGACTCCAACGTCAAAGG
[49 nt withheld, positions 193-241]
T
[91 nt withheld, positions 243-333]
G
[124 nt withheld, positions 335-458]
CCCATTCGCCATTCAGGCTGCGCAACTGTTGGGAAGGGCGATCGGTGCGGGCCTCTTCGCTATTACGCCA
GCTGGCGAAAGGGGGATGTGCTGCAAGGCGATTAAGTTGGGTAACGCCAGGGTTTTCCCAGTCACGACGT
TGTAAAACGACGGCCAGTGAGCGCGCGTAATACGACTCACTATAGGGCGAATTGGAGCTCCACCGCGGTG
GCGGCCGCTCTAGAACTAGTGGATCCATAACTTCGTATAATGTATGCTATACGAAGTTATGAATTCTCAG
TTAGCCTCCCCCATCTCCCGGGCAAACGTGCGCGCCAGGTCGCATATCGTCGGTATGGAGCCGGGGGTGG
TGACGTGGGTCTGGACCATCCCGGAGGTAAGTTGCAGCAGGGCGTCCCGGCAGCCGGCGGGCGATTGGTC
GTAATCCAGGATAAAGACGTGCATGGAACGGAGGCGTTTGGCCAAGACGTCCAAGGCCCAGGCAAACACG
TTATACAGGTCGCCGTTGGGGGCCAGCAACTCGGGGGCCCGAAACAGGGTAAATAACGTGTCCCCGATAT
GGGGTCGTGGGCCCGCGTTGCTCTGGGGCTCGGCACCCTGGGGCGGCACGGCCGTCCCCGAAAGCTGTCC
CCAGTCCTCCCGCCACGACCCGCCGCACTGCAGATACCGCACCGTATTGGCAAGTAGCCCGTAAACGCGG
CGAATCGCAGCCAGCATAGCCAGGTCCAGCCGCTCGCCGGGGCGCTGGCGTTTGGCCAGGCGGTCGATGT
GTCTGTCCTCCGGAAGGGCCCCAAGCACGATGTTGGTGCCGGGCAAGGTCGGCGGGATGAGGGCCACGAA
CGCCAGCACGGCCTGGGGGGTCATGCTGCCCATAAGGTACCGCGCGGCCGGGTAGCACAGGAGGGCGGCG
ATGGGATGGCGGTCGAAGATGAGGGTGAGGGCCGGGGGCGGGGCATGTGAGCTCCCAGCCTCCCCCCCGA
TATGAGGAGCCAGAACGGCGTCGGTCACGGCATAAGGCATGCCCATTGTTATCTGGGCGCTTGTCATTAC
CACCGCCGCGTCCCCGGCCGATATCTCACCCTGGTCGAGGCGGTGTTGTGTGGTGTAGATGTTCGCGATT
GTCTCGGAAGCCCCCAGCACCCGCCAGTAAGTCATCGGCTCGGGTACGTAGACGATATCGTCGCGCGAAC
CCAGGGCCACCAGCAGTTGCGTGGTGGTGGTTTTCCCCATCCCGTGGGGACCGTCTATATAAACCCGCAG
TAGCGTGGGCATTTTCTGCTCCGGGCGGACTTCCGTGGCTTCTTGCTGCCGGCGAGGGCGCAACGCCGTA
CGTCGGTTGCTATGGCCGCGAGAACGCGCAGCCTGGTCGAACGCAGACGCGTGTTGATGGCCGGGGTACG
AGGCCATGGTGGCGTCAAGTGGGTCCTGGTTAGTATGGACTTCTCTAGATTCCTTTGCCCTCGGACGAGT
GCTGGGGCGTCGGTTTCCACTATCGGCGAGTACTTCTACACAGCCATCGGTCCAGACGGCCGCGCTTCTG
CGGGCGATTTGTGTACGCCCGACAGTCCCGGCTCCGGATCGGACGATTGCGTCGCATCGACCCTGCGCCC
AAGCTGCATCATCGAAATTGCCGTCAACCAAGCTCTGATAGAGTTGGTCAAGACCAATGCGGAGCATATA
CGCCCGGAGCCGCGGCGATCCTGCAAGCTCCGGATGCCTCCGCTCGAAGTAGCGCGTCTGCTGCTCCATA
CAAGCCAACCACGGCCTCCAGAAGAAGATGTTGGCGACCTCGTATTGGGAATCCCCGAACATCGCCTCGC
TCCAGTCAATGACCGCTGTTATGCGGCCATTGTCCGTCAGGACATTGTTGGAGCCGAAATCCGCGTGCAC
GAGGTGCCGGACTTCGGGGCAGTCCTCGGCCCAAAGCATCAGCTCATCGAGAGCCTGCGCGACGGACGCA
CTGACGGTGTCGTCCATCACAGTTTGCCAGTGATACACATGGGGATCAGCAATCGCGCATATGAAATCAC
GCCATGTAGTGTATTGACCGATTCCTTGCGGTCCGAATGGGCCGAACCCGCTCGTCTGGCTAAGATCGGC
CGCAGCGATCGCATCCATGGCCTCCGCGACCGGCTGCAGAACAGCGGGCAGTTCGGTTTCAGGCAGGTCT
TGCAACGTGACACCCTGTGCACGGCGGGAGATGCAATAGGTCAGGCTCTCGCTGAATTCCCCAATGTCAA
GCACTTCCGGAATCGGGAGCGCGGCCGATGCAAAGTGCCGATAAACATAACGATCTTTGTAGAAACCATC
GGCGCAGCTATTTACCCGCAGGACATATCCACGCCCTCCTACATCGAAGCTGAAAGCACGAGATTCTTCG
CCCTCCGAGAGCTGCATCAGGTCGGAGACGCTGTCGAACTTTTCGATCAGAAACTTCTCGACAGACGTCG
CGGTGAGTTCAGGCTTTTTCATCATTTACCAACAGTAAGATCTGTAATGTCAGTGCGAGCGATCAAGAAT
GTAACACAAAGGAATACCAAGTTTGTGAATTTTATTTTTTGGTGTAATTGAAGTCTTCAAGTTGAAAAAA
ATGGGGAAAAGGAAAAAAAACTCGAAGGCGCGTGCAGCGGCCGGCCGACGAGAACGTGTACCGGTATAAC
TTCGTATAATGTATGCTATACGAAGTTATAAGCTTATCGTCGACTATGCGTAATCGGGCACATCGTACGG
GTATGCGTAGTCTGGCACGTCGTATGGGTACGCGTAATCAGGCACATCGTAAGGGTACTCGAGGGGGGGC
CCGGTACCCAGCTTTTGTTCCCTTTAGTGAGGGTTAATTGCGCGCTTGGCGTAATCATGGTCATAGCTGT
TTCCTGTGTGAAATTGTTATCCGCTCACAATTCCACACAACATACGAGCCGGAAGCATAAAGTGTAAAGC
CTGGGGTGCCTAATGAGTGAGCTAACTCACATTAATTGCGTTGCGCTCACTGCCCGCTTTCCAGTCGGGA
AACCTGTCGTGCCAGCTGCATTAATGAATCGGCCAACGCGCGGGGAGAGGCGGTTTGCGTATTGGGCGCT
CTTCCGCTTCCTCGCTCACTGACTCGCTGCGCTCGGTCGTTCGGCTGCGGCGAGCGGTATCAGCTCACTC
AAAGGCGGTAATACGGTTATCCACAGAATCAGGGGATAACGCAGGAAAGAACATGTGAGCAAAAGGCCAG
CAAAAGGCCAGGAACCGTAAAAAGGCCGCGTTGCTGGCGTTTTTCCATAGGCTCCGCCCCCCTGACGAGC
ATCACAAAAATCGACGCTCAAGTCAGAGGTGGCGAAACCCGACAGGACTATAAAGATACCAGGCGTTTCC
CCCTGGAAGCTCCCTCGTGCGCTCTCCTGTTCCGACCCTGCCGCTTACCGGATACCTGTCCGCCTTTCTC
CCTTCGGGAAGCGTGGCGCTTTCTCATAGCTCACGCTGTAGGTATCTCAGTTCGGTGTAGGTCGTTCGCT
CCAAGCTGGGCTGTGTGCACGAACCCCCCGTTCAGCCCGACCGCTGCGCCTTATCCGGTAACTATCGTCT
TGAGTCCAACCCGGTAAGACACGACTTATCGCCACTGGCAGCAGCCACTGGTAACAGGATTAGCAGAGCG
AGGTATGTAGGCGGTGCTACAGAGTTCTTGAAGTGGTGGCCTAACTACGGCTACACTAGAAGGACAGTAT
TTGGTATCTGCGCTCTGCTGAAGCCAGTTACCTTCGGAAAAAGAGTTGGTAGCTCTTGATCCGGCAAACA
AACCACCGCTGGTAGCGGTGGTTTTTTTGTTTGCAAGCAGCAGATTACGCGCAGAAAAAAAGGATCTCAA
GAAGATCCTTTGATCTTTTCTACGGGGTCTGACGCTCAGTGGAACGAAAACTCACGTTAAGGGATTTTGG
TCATGAGATTATCAAAAAGGATCTTCACCTAGATCCTTTTAAATTAAAAATGAAGTTTTAAATCAATCTA
AAGTATATATGAGTAAACTTGGTCTGACAGTTACCAATGCTTAATCAGTGAGGCACCTATCTCAGCGATC
TGTCTATTTCGTTCATCCATAGTTGCCTGACTCCCCGTCGTGTAGATAACTACGATACGGGAGGGCTTAC
CATCTGGCCCCAGTGCTGCAATGATACCGCGAGACCCACGCTCACCGGCTCCAGATTTATCAGCAATAAA
CCAGCCAGCCGGAAGGGCCGAGCGCAGAAGTGGTCCTGCAACTTTATCCGCCTCCATCCAGTCTATTAAT
TGTTGCCGGGAAGCTAGAGTAAGTAGTTCGCCAGTTAATAGTTTGCGCAACGTTGTTGCCATTGCTACAG
GCATCGTGGTGTCACGCTCGTCGTTTGGTATGGCTTCATTCAGCTCCGGTTCCCAACGATCAAGGCGAGT
TACATGATCCCCCATGTTGTGCAAAAAAGCGGTTAGCTCCTTCGGTCCTCCGATCGTTGTCAGAAGTAAG
TTGGCCGCAGTGTTATCACTCATGGTTATGGCAGCACTGCATAATTCTCTTACTGTCATGCCATCCGTAA
GATGCTTTTCTGTGACTGGTGAGTACTCAACCAAGTCATTCTGAGAATAGTGTATGCGGCGACCGAGTTG
CTCTTGCCCGGCGTCAATACGGGATAATACCGCGCCACATAGCAGAACTTTAAAAGTGCTCATCATTGGA
AAACGTTCTTCGGGGCGAAAACTCTCAAGGATCTTACCGCTGTTGAGATCCAGTTCGATGTAACCCACTC
GTGCACCCAACTGATCTTCAGCATCTTTTACTTTCACCAGCGTTTCTGGGTGAGCAAAAACAGGAAGGCA
AAATGCCGCAAAAAAGGGAATAAGGGCGACACGGAAATGTTGAATACTCATACTCTTCCTTTTTCAATAT
TATTGAAGCATTTATCAGGGTTATTGTCTCATGAGCGGATACATATTTGAATGTATTTAGAAAAATAAAC
AAATAGGGGTTCCGCGCACATTTCCCCGAAAAGTGCCAC
