>Addgene plasmid #24027 | pMOTag4H-crelox-HYG | addgene partial sequence | sequence record 30020 | 24027 with T3
CCTCGAGTACCCTTACGATGTGCCTGATTACGCGTACCCATACGACGTGCCAGACTACGCATACCCGTAC
GATGTGCCCGATTACGCATAGTCGACGATAAGCTTATAACTTCGTATAGCATACATTATACGAAGTTATA
CCGGTACACGTTCTCGTCGGCCGGCCGCTGCACGCGCCTTCGAGTTTTTTTTCCTTTTCCCCATTTTTTT
CAACTTGAAGACTTCAATTACACCAAAAAATAAAATTCACAAACTTGGTATTCCTTTGTGTTACATTCTT
GATCGCTCGCACTGACATTACAGATCTTACTGTTGGTAAATGATGAAAAAGCCTGAACTCACCGCGACGT
CTGTCGAGAAGTTTCTGATCGAAAAGTTCGACAGCGTCTCCGACCTGATGCAGCTCTCGGAGGGCGAAGA
ATCTCGTGCTTTCAGCTTCGATGTAGGAGGGCGTGGATATGTCCTGCGGGTAAATAGCTGCGCCGATGGT
TTCTACAAAGATCGTTATGTTTATCGGCACTTTGCATCGGCCGCGCTCCCGATTCCGGAAGTGCTTGACA
TTGGGGAATTCAGCGAGAGCCTGACCTATTGCATCTCCCGCCGTGCACAGGGTGTCACGTTGCAAGACCT
GCCTGAAACCGAACTGCCCGCTGTTCTGCAGCCGGTCGC
